>Addgene plasmid #8583 | pBABE-zeo smallT | addgene partial sequence | sequence record 17093 | 8583, pBABE5 primer
AGTTTTAACAGAGAGGAATCTTTGCAGCTAATGGACCTTCTAGGTCTTGAAAGGAGTGCCTGGGGGAATA
TTCCTCTGATGAGAAAGGCATATTTAAAAAAATGCAAGGAGTTTCATCCTGATAAAGGAGGAGATGAAGA
AAAAATGAAGAAAATGAATACTCTGTACAAGAAAATGGAAGATGGAGTAAAATATGCTCATCAACCTGAC
TTTGGAGGCTTCTGGGATGCAACTGAGGTATTTGCTTCTTCCTTAAATCCTGGTGTTGATGCAATGTACT
GCAAACAATGGCCTGAGTGTGCAAAGAAAATGTCTGCTAACTGCATATGCTTGCTGTGCTTACTGAGGAT
GAAGCATGAAAATAGAAAATTATACAGGAAAGATCCACTTGTGTGGGTTGATTGCTACTGCTTCGATTGC
TTTAGAATGTGGTTTGGACTTGATCTTTGTGAAGGAACCTTACTTCTGTGGTGTGACATAATTGGACAAA
CTACCTACAGAGATTTAAAGCTCTAAGAATTCGCCAGCACAGTGGTCGACCCTGTGGAATGTGTGTCAGT
TAGGGTGTGGAAAGTCCCCAGGCTCCCCAGCAGGCAGAAGTATGCAAAGCATGCATCTCAATTAGTCAGC
AACCAGGTGTGGAAAGTCCCCAGGCTCCCCAGCAGGCAGAAGTATGCAAAGCATGCATCTCAATTAGTNC
AGCAACCATAGTCCCGCCCCTAACTCCGCCCATCCCGCCCCTAACTCCGCCCAGTTCCGCCCATTCTCCG
CCCCATGGCTGACTAATTTTTTTTATTTATGCAGAGGCCGAGGCCGCCTCGGCCTCTGAGCTATTCCAGA
AGTAGTGAGGAGGCTTTTTTGGAGGCCTAGGCTTTTGCAAAAAGCTTACCATGGCCAAGTTGAACAGTGC
CGTTCCGGTGCTCACCGCGCGCGACGT
