[The description below was written by a language model from this plasmid's Addgene catalogue record.]
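Description:
pBABE-zeo smallT is a retroviral mammalian expression plasmid built on the pBABE-zeo backbone (about 4.8 kb without insert) and carrying the SV40 small T antigen coding sequence, an insert of roughly 520 bp of simian virus origin. The insert was placed by restriction cloning, with an EcoRI site retained at the 3′ end. The 5′ junction is recorded only tentatively as BamHI, and it is unknown whether that site survived. In bacteria the plasmid is maintained at high copy under ampicillin selection, while transduced or transfected mammalian cells are selected with zeocin.

No feature table accompanies this entry, so the regulatory elements are not itemised in the record. pBABE-series vectors in general are Moloney murine leukemia virus–derived: the cloned gene sits between the viral long terminal repeats downstream of a packaging signal and is transcribed from the 5′ LTR, while the drug-resistance marker is typically driven by a separate internal promoter. When introduced into a packaging cell line that supplies the viral structural and enzymatic proteins in trans, the plasmid yields replication-incompetent virus. This virus integrates the small T cassette stably into dividing target cells.

The associated study dissected which elements of the SV40 early region are required to transform human cells. This construct allows small T antigen to be delivered on its own, separately from large T antigen. Its zeocin marker would allow it to be combined with other retroviral vectors bearing different selection markers, for stepwise introduction of defined genetic elements in transformation experiments.
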