Addgene plasmid #8583: pBABE-zeo smallT
Depositing lab: Bob Weinberg. Depositing organization: Whitehead Institute for Biomedical Research. Publication: Enumeration of the simian virus 40 early region elements necessary for human cell transformation. Hahn WC, Dessain SK, Brooks MW, King JE, Elenbaas B, Sabatini DM, DeCaprio JA, Weinberg RA. Mol Cell Biol 2002 Apr;22(7):2111-23. 10.1128/MCB.22.7.2111-2123.2002 PubMed 11884599.
Backbone
  Vector backbone: pBABE-zeo
  Backbone size w/o insert (bp): 4800
  Vector type: Mammalian Expression, Retroviral
  Selectable markers: Zeocin
Growth in bacteria
  Bacterial resistance: Ampicillin, 100 μg/mL
  Growth temperature: 37°C
  Growth strain: DH5alpha
  Copy number: High Copy
Gene/Insert
  Gene/Insert name: SV40 small T Antigen
  Species: simian virus
  Insert size (bp): 520
  Entrez Gene: SV40gp7 (a.k.a. SV40gp7)
  Cloning method: Restriction Enzyme; 5′ cloning site BamHI? (unknown if destroyed); 3′ cloning site EcoRI (not destroyed)
  Sequencing primers: 5′ pBABE 5'; 3′ pBABE 3'
Terms and licenses: Academic/Nonprofit Terms; Industry Terms: Not Available to Industry
How to cite: pBABE-zeo smallT was a gift from Bob Weinberg (Addgene plasmid # 8583 ; http://n2t.net/addgene:8583 ; RRID:Addgene_8583)
